>Addgene plasmid #244192 | L4873 intC-ZF9 in PolyTX-mTagBFP2 | addgene full sequence | sequence record 487919 | Addgene NGS Result
GAAGATCCTTTGATCTTTTCTACGGGGTCTGACGCTCAGTGGAACGAAAACTCACGTTAAGGGATTTTGG
TCATGAGATTATCAAAAAGGATCTTCACCTAGATCCTTTTAAATTAAAAATGAAGTTTTAAATCAATCTA
AAGTATATATGAGTAAACTTGGTCTGACAGCGATCGAATATTAGATCTGAGACCCAATTGACGCGTGAGT
AATTCATACAAAAGGACTCGCCCCTGCCTTGGGGAATCCCAGGGACCGTCGTTAAACTCCCACTAACGTA
GAACCCAGAGATCGCTGCGTTCCCGCCCCCTCACCCGCCCGCTCTCGTCATCACTGAGGTGGAGAAGAGC
ATGCGTGAGGCTCCGGTGCCCGTCAGTGGGCAGAGCGCACATCGCCCACAGTCCCCGAGAAGTTGGGGGG
AGGGGTCGGCAATTGAACCGGTGCCTAGAGAAGGTGGCGCGGGGTAAACTGGGAAAGTGATGTCGTGTAC
TGGCTCCGCCTTTTTCCCGAGGGTGGGGGAGAACCGTATATAAGTGCAGTAGTCGCCGTGAACGTTCTTT
TTCGCAACGGGTTTGCCGCCAGAACACAGGTAAGTGCCGTGTGTGGTTCCCGCGGGCCTGGCCTCTTTAC
GGGTTATGGCCCTTGCGTGCCTTGAATTACTTCCACGCCCCTGGCTGCAGTACGTGATTCTTGATCCCGA
GCTTCGGGTTGGAAGTGGGTGGGAGAGTTCGAGGCCTTGCGCTTAAGGAGCCCCTTCGCCTCGTGCTTGA
GTTGAGGCCTGGCTTGGGCGCTGGGGCCGCCGCGTGCGAATCTGGTGGCACCTTCGCGCCTGTCTCGCTG
CTTTCGATAAGTCTCTAGCCATTTAAAATTTTTGATGACCTGCTGCGACGCTTTTTTTCTGGCAAGATAG
TCTTGTAAATGCGGGCCAAGATCTGCACACTGGTATTTCGGTTTTTGGGGCCGCGGGCGGCGACGGGGCC
CGTGCGTCCCAGCGCACATGTTCGGCGAGGCGGGGCCTGCGAGCGCGGCCACCGAGAATCGGACGGGGGT
AGTCTCAAGCTGGCCGGCCTGCTCTGGTGCCTGGCCTCGCGCCGCCGTGTATCGCCCCGCCCTGGGCGGC
AAGGCTGGCCCGGTCGGCACCAGTTGCGTGAGCGGAAAGATGGCCGCTTCCCGGCCCTGCTGCAGGGAGC
TCAAAATGGAGGACGCGGCGCTCGGGAGAGCGGGCGGGTGAGTCACCCACACAAAGGAAAAGGGCCTTTC
CGTCCTCAGCCGTCGCTTCATGTGACTCCACGGAGTACCGGGCGCCGTCCAGGCACCTCGATTAGTTCTC
GAGCTTTTGGAGTACGTCGTCTTTAGGTTGGGGGGAGGGGTTTTATGCGATGGAGTTTCCCCACACTGAG
TGGGTGGAGACTGAAGTTAGGCCAGCTTGGCACTTGATGTAATTCTCCTTGGAATTTGCCCTTTTTGAGT
TTGGATCTTGGTTCATTCTCAAGCCTCAGACAGTGGTTCAAAGTTTTTTTCTTCCATTTCAGGTGTCGTG
AGAGCTCGTTTAGTGAACCGTCAGATCGCCTGGAGACGCCATCCACGCTGTTTTGACCTCCATAGAAGAG
AACGGGACCGATCCAAATTCTCGAGGCTAGCGCCACCATGATGCTGAAGAAGATCCTGAAGATCGAGGAG
CTGGACGAGAGAGAGCTGATCGACATCGAGGTGAGCGGCAACCACCTGTTCTACGCCAACGACATCCTGA
CCCACAACAGCGGATCCGGTGGTGGCGGGTCTGGAGGAGGAGGTAGTGGTGGAGGTGGCTCTGGTACCGG
TGGAGCTAGACCCGGGGAGCGCCCCTTCCAGTGTCGCATTTGCATGCGGAACTTTTCGACCGGCCAGATC
CTTGACCGCCATACCCGTACTCATACCGGTGAAAAACCGTTTCAGTGTCGGATCTGTATGCGAAATTTCT
CCGTGGCGCACAGCTTGAAGAGGCATCTACGTACGCACACCGGCGAGAAGCCATTCCAATGCCGAATATG
CATGCGCAACTTCAGTGACCCCAGCAACCTGCGGCGCCACCTAAAAACCCACCTGAGAGGATCTGAATTC
GGCTCTGGCCCTAAGAAGAAGCGCAAAGTTGGCTCTGGCATGTACCCATACGACGTACCAGATTACGCTT
AGGCGGCCGCGTTTAAACCCGCTGATCAGCCTCGACTGTGCCTTCTAGTTGCCAGCCATCTGTTGTTTGC
CCCTCCCCCGTGCCTTCCTTGACCCTGGAAGGTGCCACTCCCACTGTCCTTTCCTAATAAAATGAGGAAA
TTGCATCGCATTGTCTGAGTAGGTGTCATTCTATTCTGGGGGGTGGGGTGGGGCAGGACAGCAAGGGGGA
GGATTGGGAAGTCAATAGCAGGCATGCTGGGGATGCGGTGGGCTCTATGGGACGTCGGAATTGCAAGTTG
GGCCGCCCTCTGGTAAGGTTGGGAAGCCCTGCAAAGTAAACTGGATGGCTTTCTTGCCGCCAAGGATCTG
ATGGCGCAGGGGATCAAGATCTGATCAAGAGACAGGATGAGGATCGTTTCGCATGATTGAACAAGATGGA
TTGCACGCAGGTTCTCCGGCGGCTTGGGTGGAGAGGCTATTCGGCTATGACTGGGCACAACAGACAATCG
GCTGCTCTGATGCCGCCGTGTTCCGGCTGTCAGCGCAGGGTCGCCCGGTTCTTTTTGTCAAGACCGACCT
GTCCGGTGCCCTGAATGAACTGCAAGACGAGGCAGCGCGGCTATCGTGGCTGGCCACGACGGGCGTTCCT
TGCGCGGCTGTGCTCGACGTTGTCACTGAAGCGGGAAGGGACTGGCTGCTATTGGGCGAAGTGCCGGGGC
AGGATCTCCTGTCATCTCACCTTGCTCCTGCCGAGAAAGTATCCATCATGGCTGATGCAATGCGGCGGCT
GCATACGCTTGATCCGGCTACCTGCCCATTCGACCACCAAGCGAAACATCGCATCGAGCGAGCACGTACT
CGGATGGAAGCCGGTCTTGTCGATCAGGATGATCTGGACGAAGAGCATCAGGGGCTCGCGCCAGCCGAAC
TGTTCGCCAGGCTCAAGGCGCGTATGCCCGACGGCGAGGATCTCGTCGTGACCCACGGCGATGCCTGCTT
GCCGAATATCATGGTGGAAAATGGCCGCTTTTCTGGATTCATCGACTGTGGCCGGCTGGGTGTGGCGGAC
CGCTATCAGGACATAGCGTTGGCTACCCGTGATATTGCTGAAGAGCTTGGCGGCGAATGGGCTGACCGCT
TCCTCGTGCTTTACGGTATCGCCGCTCCCGATTCGCAGCGCATCGCCTTCTATCGCCTTCTTGACGAGTT
CTTCTGAGCGGGACTCTGGGGTTCGAGAATTGGCTTGGACTCCTGTTGATAGATCCAGTAATGACCTCAG
AACTCCATCTGGATTTGTTCAGAACGCTCGGTTGCCGCCGGGCGTTTTTTATTGGTGAGAATCCAAGCAC
TAGCCATGACCAGACATTGATTATTGACTAGTTATTAATAGTAATCAATTACGGGGTCATTAGTTCATAG
CCCATATATGGAGTTCCGCGTTACATAACTTACGGTAAATGGCCCGCCTGGCTGACCGCCCAACGACCCC
CGCCCATTGACGTCAATAATGACGTATGTTCCCATAGTAACGCCAATAGGGACTTTCCATTGACGTCAAT
GGGTGGAGTATTTACGGTAAACTGCCCACTTGGCAGTACATCAAGTGTATCATATGCCAAGTACGCCCCC
TATTGACGTCAATGACGGTAAATGGCCCGCCTGGCATTATGCCCAGTACATGACCTTATGGGACTTTCCT
ACTTGGCAGTACATCTACGTATTAGTCATCGCTATTACCATGGTGATGCGGTTTTGGCAGTACATCAATG
GGCGTGGATAGCGGTTTGACTCACGGGGATTTCCAAGTCTCCACCCCATTGACGTCAATGGGAGTTTGTT
TTGGCACCAAAATCAACGGGACTTTCCAAAATGTCGTAACAACTCCGCCCCATTGACGCAAATGGGCGGT
AGGCGTGTACGGTGGGAGGTCTATATAAGCAGAGCTCTCTGGCTAACTAGAGAACCCACTGCTTACTGGC
TTATCGAAATTAATACGACTCACTATAGGGAGTCCCAAGCTGACTAGCGCCACCATGGTTTCCAAGGGCG
AAGAACTGATCAAAGAAAACATGCACATGAAGCTCTACATGGAAGGCACCGTGGACAACCACCACTTCAA
GTGTACCAGCGAAGGCGAGGGCAAGCCTTACGAGGGCACCCAGACCATGAGAATCAAGGTGGTGGAAGGC
GGCCCTCTGCCTTTCGCCTTTGATATCCTGGCCACCAGCTTTCTGTACGGCAGCAAGACCTTCATCAATC
ACACCCAGGGCATCCCCGATTTCTTCAAGCAGAGCTTCCCCGAGGGCTTCACCTGGGAGAGAGTGACCAC
ATACGAGGATGGCGGCGTGCTGACAGCCACACAGGATACAAGCCTCCAGGACGGCTGCCTGATCTACAAC
GTGAAGATCCGGGGCGTGAACTTCACCAGCAACGGCCCCGTGATGCAGAAGAAAACCCTTGGCTGGGAAG
CCTTCACCGAGACACTGTATCCTGCCGATGGCGGCCTGGAAGGCAGAAACGATATGGCCCTGAAGCTCGT
CGGCGGCTCTCACCTGATTGCCAATGCCAAGACCACCTACAGAAGCAAGAAGCCCGCCAAGAACCTGAAG
ATGCCCGGCGTGTACTACGTGGACTACCGGCTGGAAAGAATCAAAGAGGCCAACAACGAGACATACGTGG
AACAGCACGAGGTGGCCGTGGCCAGATACTGTGATCTGCCTTCTAAGCTGGGCCACAAGCTGAACTGAGC
GGCCAAGTTTAAACCCGCTGATCAGCCTCGACTGTGCCTTCTAGTTGCCAGCCATCTGTTGTTTGCCCCT
CCCCCGTGCCTTCCTTGACCCTGGAAGGTGCCACTCCCACTGTCCTTTCCTAATAAAATGAGGAAATTGC
ATCGCATTGTCTGAGTAGGTGTCATTCTATTCTGGGGGGTGGGGTGGGGCAGGACAGCAAGGGGGAGGAT
TGGGAAGTCAATAGCAGGCATGCTGGGGATGCGGTGGGCTCTATGGCTTCTGAGGCGGAAAGAACCAGCT
GGGGCTCTAGGGGGTATCCCC
[124 nt withheld, positions 5202-5325]
C
[91 nt withheld, positions 5327-5417]
A
[49 nt withheld, positions 5419-5467]
CCTTTGACGTTGGAGTCCACGTTCTTT
[37 nt withheld, positions 5495-5531]
ACCCTATCTCGGTCTATTCTTTTGATTTATAAGGGATTTTGCCGATTTCGGCCTATTGGTTAAAAAATGA
GCTGATTTAACAAAAATTTAACGCGAATTAATTCTGTGGAATGTGTGTCAGTTAGGCTCAATTAGTCAGC
AACCATAGTCCCGCCCCTAACTCCGCCCATCCCGCCCCTAACTCCGCCCAGTTCCGCCCATTCTCCGCCC
CATGGCTGACTAATTTTTTTTATTTATGCAGAGGCCGAGGCCGCCTCTGCCTCTGAGCTATTCCAGAAGT
AGTGAGGAGGCTTTTTTGGAGGCCTAGGCTTTTGCAAAAAGCTCCCGGGAGCTTGTATATCCATTTTCGG
AGGTTGGGCTTCGGAATCGTTTTCCGGGACGCCGGCTGGATGATCCTCCAGCGCGGGGATCTCATGCTGG
AGTTCTTCGCCCACCCCAACTTGTTTATTGCAGCTTATAATGGTTACAAATAAAGCAATAGCATCACAAA
TTTCACAAATAAAGCATTTTTTTCACTGCATTCTAGTTGTGGTTTGTCCAAACTCATCAATGTATCTTAT
CATGTCTGTATACCGTCGACCTCTAGCTAGAGCTTGGCGTAATCATGGTCATAGCTGTTTCCTGTGTGAA
ATTGTTATCCGCTCACAATTCCACACAACATACGAGCCGGAAGCATAAAGTGTAAAGCCTGGGGTGCCTA
ATGAGTGAGCTAACTCACATTAATTGCGTTGCGCTCACTGCCCGCTTTCCAGTCGGGAAACCTGTCGTGC
CAGCTGCATTAATGAATCGGCCAACGCGCGGGGAGAGGCGGTTTGCGTATTGGGCGCTCTTCCGCTTCCT
CGCTCACTGACTCGCTGCGCTCGGTCGTTCGGCTGCGGCGAGCGGTATCAGCTCACTCAAAGGCGGTAAT
ACGGTTATCCACAGAATCAGGGGATAACGCAGGAAAGAACATGTGAGCAAAAGGCCAGCAAAAGGCCAGG
AACCGTAAAAAGGCCGCGTTGCTGGCGTTTTTCCATAGGCTCCGCCCCCCTGACGAGCATCACAAAAATC
GACGCTCAAGTCAGAGGTGGCGAAACCCGACAGGACTATAAAGATACCAGGCGTTTCCCCCTGGAAGCTC
CCTCGTGCGCTCTCCTGTTCCGACCCTGCCGCTTACCGGATACCTGTCCGCCTTTCTCCCTTCGGGAAGC
GTGGCGCTTTCTCATAGCTCACGCTGTAGGTATCTCAGTTCGGTGTAGGTCGTTCGCTCCAAGCTGGGCT
GTGTGCACGAACCCCCCGTTCAGCCCGACCGCTGCGCCTTATCCGGTAACTATCGTCTTGAGTCCAACCC
GGTAAGACACGACTTATCGCCACTGGCAGCAGCCACTGGTAACAGGATTAGCAGAGCGAGGTATGTAGGC
GGTGCTACAGAGTTCTTGAAGTGGTGGCCTAACTACGGCTACACTAGAAGAACAGTATTTGGTATCTGCG
CTCTGCTGAAGCCAGTTACCTTCGGAAAAAGAGTTGGTAGCTCTTGATCCGGCAAACAAACCACCGCTGG
TAGCGGTGGTTTTTTTGTTTGCAAGCAGCAGATTACGCGCAGAAAAAAAGGATCTCAA
Features (pLannotate 1.2.2; 26 found; start..end, strand, type, name):
    378..589     +  promoter       EF-1α core promoter: core promoter for human elongation factor EF-1α
    590..703     +  intron         EF-1α intron A (fragment): intron upstream of the start codon of human EF-1α
   1329..1532    +  intron         EF-1α intron A: truncated intron upstream of the start codon of human EF-1α
   1541..1575    +  promoter       TRE3GV promoter (fragment): 3rd-generation Tet-responsive promoter that can be activated by binding of Tet-On® 3G, optimized for retroviral and lentiviral vectors
   2143..2169    +  CDS            HA: HA (human influenza hemagglutinin) epitope tag
   2206..2317    +  polyA_signal   bGH poly(A) signal: bovine growth hormone polyadenylation signal
   2437..2541    +  CDS            tnpA (fragment): TN5P_ECOLX - Also known as tnp. Experimental evidence at protein level: Swiss-Prot protein existence level 1. Mediates transposition of transposon Tn5 by a 'cut and paste' mechanism. First, the monomeric transposase binds the 19 bp inverted DNA repeats flanking the transposon. Then, dimerization of the DNA- bound transposase creates a synaptic DNA complex. After nicking of the first DNA strand, excision of the transposon proceeds through a series of intermediates. The transposase then mediates the insertion of the transposon at a new site by strand transfer. The activity of the wild- type tran
   2573..3364    +  CDS            neo: KKA2_KLEPN - Also known as kan, nptII. Experimental evidence at protein level: Swiss-Prot protein existence level 1. Resistance to kanamycin, neomycin, paromomycin, ribostamycin, butirosin and gentamicin B. From Klebsiella pneumoniae.
   3398..3492    +  terminator     lambda t0 terminator: transcription terminator from phage lambda
   3513..3892    +  enhancer       CMV enhancer: human cytomegalovirus immediate early enhancer
   3893..4096    +  promoter       CMV promoter: human cytomegalovirus (CMV) immediate early promoter
   4092..4125    +  LTR            5' LTR (truncated) (fragment): truncated 5' long terminal repeat (LTR) from HIV-1
   4141..4159    +  promoter       T7 promoter: promoter for bacteriophage T7 RNA polymerase
   4185..4895    +  CDS            mTagBFP2: mTagBFP2 is a basic (constitutively fluorescent) blue fluorescent protein published in 2011, derived from Entacmaea quadricolor. It is reported to be a very rapidly-maturing monomer with very low acid sensitivity.
   4932..5043    +  polyA_signal   bGH poly(A) signal: bovine growth hormone polyadenylation signal
   5160..5181    +  promoter       SV40 promoter (fragment): SV40 enhancer and early promoter
   5202..5630    +  rep_origin     f1 ori (sequence partly withheld): f1 bacteriophage origin of replication; arrow indicates direction of (+) strand synthesis
   5635..5657    +  promoter       SV40 promoter (fragment): SV40 enhancer and early promoter
   5658..5849    +  promoter       SV40 promoter: SV40 early promoter
   5876..5974    +  CDS            ble (fragment): BLE_KLEPN - Experimental evidence at protein level: Swiss-Prot protein existence level 1. Binding protein with a strong affinity to the bleomycin family of antibiotics. Binds to CL990; an antimitotic-antibiotic compound. From Klebsiella pneumoniae.
   5969..6090    +  polyA_signal   SV40 poly(A) signal: SV40 polyadenylation signal
   6163..6179    -  protein_bind   lac operator: The lac repressor binds to the lac operator to inhibit transcription in E. coli. This inhibition can be relieved by adding lactose or isopropyl-β-D-thiogalactopyranoside (IPTG). lac repressor encoded by lacI
   6187..6217    -  promoter       lac promoter: promoter for the E. coli lac operon
   6232..6253    -  protein_bind   CAP binding site: CAP binding activates transcription in the presence of cAMP. E. coli catabolite activator protein
   6266..6358    -  CDS            lacI (fragment): lac repressor; lacI; The lac repressor binds to the lac operator to inhibit transcription in E. coli. This inhibition can be relieved by adding lactose or isopropyl-β-D-thiogalactopyranoside (IPTG).
   6541..7129    -  rep_origin     ori: high-copy-number ColE1/pMB1/pBR322/pUC origin of replication
