[The description below was written by a language model from this plasmid's Addgene catalogue record and pLannotate feature annotations shown in this document.]
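Description:
L4873 intC-ZF9 in PolyTX-mTagBFP2 is a 7.1 kb mammalian expression plasmid for synthetic biology, built on the pPD1053 Polytransfect L1 mTagBFP2 backbone. It is maintained in E. coli through a high-copy ColE1/pUC-type origin and selected with kanamycin via the neo (nptII) gene, which is followed by a lambda t0 terminator. An f1 origin is also present. The table additionally shows an SV40 early promoter followed only by a short fragment of the bleomycin-resistance gene and an SV40 poly(A) signal, so no intact mammalian selection marker is annotated. Small fragments called as TRE3GV promoter, HIV-1 LTR, tnpA and lacI appear to be short sequence matches or backbone remnants rather than functional parts.

The plasmid carries two independent mammalian transcription units. In the first, the human EF-1α promoter with its intron A drives constitutive expression of the synthetic intC-ZF9 insert, terminated by a bGH poly(A) signal. The coding region itself is not annotated apart from the HA epitope at its 3′ end, consistent with the recorded C-terminal nuclear localization sequence and HA tag. The record describes the product as one component of a split synthetic transcription factor. The name suggests a C-terminal split-intein fragment joined to a zinc-finger DNA-binding domain, although the record does not spell this out, nor does it name the partner component. In the second unit, the CMV enhancer/promoter drives the blue fluorescent protein mTagBFP2 with its own bGH poly(A) signal, giving a per-cell readout of plasmid dose, as the polytransfection backbone name implies. The associated work concerns converting natural cytokine receptors into orthogonal synthetic biosensors.
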