Addgene plasmid #244192: L4873 intC-ZF9 in PolyTX-mTagBFP2
Purpose: Constitutive expression of intC-ZF9 split synTF component
Depositing lab: Joshua Leonard. Depositing organization: Northwestern University. Publication: Conversion of natural cytokine receptors into orthogonal synthetic biosensors. Edelstein HI, Cosio A, Ezekiel ML, Corcoran WK, Morris AH, Leonard JN. Nat Chem Biol. 2025 Aug 22:10.1038/s41589-025-01986-1. doi: 10.1038/s41589-025-01986-1. PubMed 40846994.
Backbone
  Vector backbone: pPD1053 Polytransfect L1 mTagBFP2
  Vector type: Mammalian Expression, Synthetic Biology
Growth in bacteria
  Bacterial resistance: Kanamycin, 50 μg/mL
  Growth temperature: 30°C
  Growth strain: NEB Stable
  Copy number: High Copy
Gene/Insert
  Gene/Insert name: Split synTF component intC-ZF9
  Species: Synthetic
  Promoter: hEF1a
  Tag / fusion protein: nulcear localization sequence - HA (C terminal on insert)
  Cloning method: Restriction Enzyme; 5′ cloning site Unknown (unknown if destroyed)
Terms and licenses: Academic/Nonprofit Terms; Industry Terms: Not Available to Industry
Depositor comments: Please visit https://doi.org/10.1101/2024.03.23.586421 for bioRxiv preprint.
How to cite: L4873 intC-ZF9 in PolyTX-mTagBFP2 was a gift from Joshua Leonard (Addgene plasmid # 244192 ; http://n2t.net/addgene:244192 ; RRID:Addgene_244192)
